>Addgene plasmid #41795 | p156RRL-EF1a-GFP-U3H1SatA | depositor full sequence | sequence record 56353 | p156RRL-EF1a-GFP-U3H1SatA sequence 11420 bps
TTGGAAGGGCTAATTCACTCCCAAAGAAGACAAGATATCCTTGATCTGTGGATCTACCACACACAAGGCT
ACTTCCCTGATTAGCAGAACTACACACCAGGGCCAGGGGTCAGATATCCACTGACCTTTGGATGGTGCTA
CAAGCTAGTACCAGTTGAGCCAGATAAGGTAGAAGAGGCCAATAAAGGAGAGAACACCAGCTTGTTACAC
CCTGTGAGCCTGCATGGGATGGATGACCCGGAGAGAGAAGTGTTAGAGTGGAGGTTTGACAGCCGCCTAG
CATTTCATCACGTGGCCCGAGAGCTGCATCCGGAGTACTTCAAGAACTGCTGATATCGAGCTTGCTACAA
GGGACTTTCCGCTGGGGACTTTCCAGGGAGGCGTGGCCTGGGCGGGACTGGGGAGTGGCGAGCCCTCAGA
TCCTGCATATAAGCAGCTGCTTTTTGCCTGTACTGGGTCTCTCTGGTTAGACCAGATCTGAGCCTGGGAG
CTCTCTGGCTAACTAGGGAACCCACTGCTTAAGCCTCAATAAAGCTTGCCTTGAGTGCTTCAAGTAGTGT
GTGCCCGTCTGTTGTGTGACTCTGGTAACTAGAGATCCCTCAGACCCTTTTAGTCAGTGTGGAAAATCTC
TAGCAGTGGCGCCCGAACAGGGACTTGAAAGCGAAAGGGAAACCAGAGGAGCTCTCTCGACGCAGGACTC
GGCTTGCTGAAGCGCGCACGGCAAGAGGCGAGGGGCGGCGACTGGTGAGTACGCCAAAAATTTTGACTAG
CGGAGGCTAGAAGGAGAGAGATGGGTGCGAGAGCGTCAGTATTAAGCGGGGGAGAATTAGATCGCGATGG
GAAAAAATTCGGTTAAGGCCAGGGGGAAAGAAAAAATATAAATTAAAACATATAGTATGGGCAAGCAGGG
AGCTAGAACGATTCGCAGTTAATCCTGGCCTGTTAGAAACATCAGAAGGCTGTAGACAAATACTGGGACA
GCTACAACCATCCCTTCAGACAGGATCAGAAGAACTTAGATCATTATATAATACAGTAGCAACCCTCTAT
TGTGTGCATCAAAGGATAGAGATAAAAGACACCAAGGAAGCTTTAGACAAGATAGAGGAAGAGCAAAACA
AAAGTAAGACCACCGCACAGCAAGCGGCCGCTGATCTTCAGACCTGGAGGAGGAGATATGAGGGACAATT
GGAGAAGTGAATTATATAAATATAAAGTAGTAAAAATTGAACCATTAGGAGTAGCACCCACCAAGGCAAA
GAGAAGAGTGGTGCAGAGAGAAAAAAGAGCAGTGGGAATAGGAGCTTTGTTCCTTGGGTTCTTGGGAGCA
GCAGGAAGCACTATGGGCGCAGCGTCAATGACGCTGACGGTACAGGCCAGACAATTATTGTCTGGTATAG
TGCAGCAGCAGAACAATTTGCTGAGGGCTATTGAGGCGCAACAGCATCTGTTGCAACTCACAGTCTGGGG
CATCAAGCAGCTCCAGGCAAGAATCCTGGCTGTGGAAAGATACCTAAAGGATCAACAGCTCCTGGGGATT
TGGGGTTGCTCTGGAAAACTCATTTGCACCACTGCTGTGCCTTGGAATGCTAGTTGGAGTAATAAATCTC
TGGAACAGATTTGGAATCACACGACCTGGATGGAGTGGGACAGAGAAATTAACAATTACACAAGCTTAAT
ACACTCCTTAATTGAAGAATCGCAAAACCAGCAAGAAAAGAATGAACAAGAATTATTGGAATTAGATAAA
TGGGCAAGTTTGTGGAATTGGTTTAACATAACAAATTGGCTGTGGTATATAAAATTATTCATAATGATAG
TAGGAGGCTTGGTAGGTTTAAGAATAGTTTTTGCTGTACTTTCTATAGTGAATAGAGTTAGGCAGGGATA
TTCACCATTATCGTTTCAGACCCACCTCCCAACCCCGAGGGGACCCGACAGGCCCGAAGGAATAGAAGAA
GAAGGTGGAGAGAGAGACAGAGACAGATCCATTCGATTAGTGAACGGATCTCGACGGTATCGCGATGTCG
ACGATAAGCTTTGCAAAGATGGATAAAGTTTTAAACAGAGAGGAATCTTTGCAGCTAATGGACCTTCTAG
GTCTTGAAAGGAGTGGGAATTGGCTCCGGTGCCCGTCAGTGGGCAGAGCGCACATCGCCCACAGTCCCCG
AGAAGTTGGGGGGAGGGGTCGGCAATTGAACCGGTGCCTAGAGAAGGTGGCGCGGGGTAAACTGGGAAAG
TGATGTCGTGTACTGGCTCCGCCTTTTTCCCGAGGGTGGGGGAGAACCGTATATAAGTGCAGTAGTCGCC
GTGAACGTTCTTTTTCGCAACGGGTTTGCCGCCAGAACACAGGTAAGTGCCGTGTGTGGTTCCCGCGGGC
CTGGCCTCTTTACGGGTTATGGCCCTTGCGTGCCTTGAATTACTTCCACTGGCTGCAGTACGTGATTCTT
GATCCCGAGCTTCGGGTTGGAAGTGGGTGGGAGAGTTCGAGGCCTTGCGCTTAAGGAGCCCCTTCGCCTC
GTGCTTGAGTTGAGGCCTGGCCTGGGCGCTGGGGCCGCCGCGTGCGAATCTGGTGGCACCTTCGCGCCTG
TCTCGCTGCTTTCGATAAGTCTCTAGCCATTTAAAATTTTTGATGACCTGCTGCGACGCTTTTTTTCTGG
CAAGATAGTCTTGTAAATGCGGGCCAAGATCTGCACACTGGTATTTCGGTTTTTGGGGCCGCGGGCGGCG
ACGGGGCCCGTGCGTCCCAGCGCACATGTTCGGCGAGGCGGGGCCTGCGAGCGCGGCCACCGAGAATCGG
ACGGGGGTAGTCTCAAGCTGGCCGGCCTGCTCTGGTGCCTGGCCTCGCGCCGCCGTGTATCGCCCCGCCC
TGGGCGGCAAGGCTGGCCCGGTCGGCACCAGTTGCGTGAGCGGAAAGATGGCCGCTTCCCGGCCCTGCTG
CAGGGAGCTCAAAATGGAGGACGCGGCGCTCGGGAGAGCGGGCGGGTGAGTCACCCACACAAAGGAAAAG
GGCCTTTCCGTCCTCAGCCGTCGCTTCATGTGACTCCACGGAGTACCGGGCGCCGTCCAGGCACCTCGAT
TAGTTCTCGAGCTTTTGGAGTACGTCGTCTTTAGGTTGGGGGGAGGGGTTTTATGCGATGGAGTTTCCCC
ACACTGAGTGGGTGGAGACTGAAGTTAGGCCAGCTTGGCACTTGATGTAATTCTCCTTGGAATTTGCCCT
TTTTGAGTTTGGATCTTGGTTCATTCTCAAGCCTCAGACAGTGGTTCAAAGTTTTTTTCTTCCATTTCAG
GTGTCGTGAGGAATTTCGACATTTAAATTTAATTAATCTCGACGGTATCGGTTAACTTTTAAAAGAAAAG
GGGGGATTGGGGGGTACAGTGCAGGGGAAAGAATAGTAGACATAATAGCAACAGACATACAAACTAAAGA
ATTACAAAAACAAATTACAAAAATTCAAAATTTTCCGATCACGAGACTAGCCTCGAGGTTTAAACTACGG
GATCTTCGAAGGCCTAAGCTTACGCGCGCGTCCTAGCGCTACCGGTCGCCACCATGGTGAGCAAGGGCGA
GGAGCTGTTCACCGGGGTGGTGCCCATCCTGGTCGAGCTGGACGGCGACGTAAACGGCCACAAGTTCAGC
GTGTCCGGCGAGGGCGAGGGCGATGCCACCTACGGCAAGCTGACCCTGAAGTTCATCTGCACCACCGGCA
AGCTGCCCGTGCCCTGGCCCACCCTCGTGACCACCCTGACCTACGGCGTGCAGTGCTTCAGCCGCTACCC
CGACCACATGAAGCAGCACGACTTCTTCAAGTCCGCCATGCCCGAAGGCTACGTCCAGGAGCGCACCATC
TTCTTCAAGGACGACGGCAACTACAAGACCCGCGCCGAGGTGAAGTTCGAGGGCGACACCCTGGTGAACC
GCATCGAGCTGAAGGGCATCGACTTCAAGGAGGACGGCAACATCCTGGGGCACAAGCTGGAGTACAACTA
CAACAGCCACAACGTCTATATCATGGCCGACAAGCAGAAGAACGGCATCAAGGTGAACTTCAAGATCCGC
CACAACATCGAGGACGGCAGCGTGCAGCTCGCCGACCACTACCAGCAGAACACCCCCATCGGCGACGGCC
CCGTGCTGCTGCCCGACAACCACTACCTGAGCACCCAGTCCGCCCTGAGCAAAGACCCCAACGAGAAGCG
CGATCACATGGTCCTGCTGGAGTTCGTGACCGCCGCCGGGATCACTCTCGGCATGGACGAGCTGTACAAG
TCCGGACTCAGATCTCGATAGCTAGTAGCTAGCTAGCTAGTCGAGCTCAACTTCGGGGACTAGTCATATG
ATAATCAACCTCTGGATTACAAAATTTGTGAAAGATTGACTGGTATTCTTAACTATGTTGCTCCTTTTAC
GCTATGTGGATACGCTGCTTTAATGCCTTTGTATCATGCTATTGCTTCCCGTATGGCTTTCATTTTCTCC
TCCTTGTATAAATCCTGGTTGCTGTCTCTTTATGAGGAGTTGTGGCCCGTTGTCAGGCAACGTGGCGTGG
TGTGCACTGTGTTTGCTGACGCAACCCCCACTGGTTGGGGCATTGCCACCACCTGTCAGCTCCTTTCCGG
GACTTTCGCTTTCCCCCTCCCTATTGCCACGGCGGAACTCATCGCCGCCTGCCTTGCCCGCTGCTGGACA
GGGGCTCGGCTGTTGGGCACTGACAATTCCGTGGTGTTGTCGGGGAAGCTGACGTCCTTTCCATGGCTGC
TCGCCTGTGTTGCCACCTGGATTCTGCGCGGGACGTCCTTCTGCTACGTCCCTTCGGCCCTCAATCCAGC
GGACCTTCCTTCCCGCGGCCTGCTGCCGGCTCTGCGGCCTCTTCCGCGTCTTCGCCTTCGCCCTCAGACG
AGTCGGATCTCCCTTTGGGCCGCCTCCCCGCATCGGTACGTATGGCCAGGTACCTTTAAGACCAATGACT
TACAAGGCAGCTGTAGATCTTAGCCACTTTTTAAAAGAAAAGGGGGGACTGGAAGGGCTAATTCACTCCC
AACGAAGACAAGATGGGATCAATTCACCATGCTAGTGGATCCCCCTCGAGTTTACCACTCCCTATCAGTG
ATAGAGAAAAGTGAAAGTCGAGTTTACCACTCCCTATCAGTGATAGAGAAAAGTGAAAGTCGAGTTTACC
ACTCCCTATCAGTGATAGAGAAAAGTGAAAGTCGAGTTTACCACTCCCTATCAGTGATAGAGAAAAGTGA
AAGTCGAGTTTACCACTCCCTATCAGTGATAGAGAAAAGTGAAAGTCGAGTTTACCACTCCCTATCAGTG
ATAGAGAAAAGTGAAAGTCGAGTTTACCACTCCCTATCAGTGATAGAGAAAAGTGAAAGTCGGGGCTGCA
GGAATTCGAACGCTGACGTCATCAACCCGCTCCAAGGAATCGCGGGCCCAGTGTCACTAGGCGGGAACAC
CCAGCGCGCGTGCGCCCTGGCAGGAAGATGGCTGTGAGGGACAGGGGAGTGGCGCCCTGCAATATTTGCA
TGTCGCTATGTGTTCTGGGAAATCACCATAAACGTGAAATGTCTTTGGATTTGGGAATCTTATAAGTTCT
GTATGAGACCACGCGTTCTGTCTAGTTTTCATATGAAGATATCCCGTGTCCAACGAAATCCTCAAAGGTA
TCAAAATATCCACTTGCAGATTCTACAAAAAGAGTGCTTCAAAACTGCTCTGTCAAAAGGAAGGTTCAAC
TCTGTTACTTGAGTACACACATCACAAGGAAGTTTCTGAGAATGCTGCTAGATCTGTCTAGTTTTCATAT
GAAGATATCCCGTGTCCAACGAAATCCTCAAAGGTATCAAAATATCCACTTGCAGATTCTACAAAAAGAT
GTTTCCAAACTGCTGTATCAATAGACAGGTTGTACTCTGTTAGTTGAGGACACACATCAAAAAGAAGTTT
CTGAGAATGCTATCGATACCGTCGCATGGGAATAACTTCGTATAGCATACATTATACGAAGTTATGCTGC
TTTTTGCTTGTACTGGGTCTCTCTGGTTAGACCAGATCTGAGCCTGGGAGCTCTCTGGCTAACTAGGGAA
CCCACTGCTTAAGCCTCAATAAAGCTTGCCTTGAGTGCTTCAAGTAGTGTGTGCCCGTCTGTTGTGTGAC
TCTGGTAACTAGAGATCCCTCAGACCCTTTTAGTCAGTGTGGAAAATCTCTAGCAGCATCTAGAATTAAT
TCCGTGTATTCTATAGTGTCACCTAAATCGTATGTGTATGATACATAAGGTTATGTATTAATTGTAGCCG
CGTTCTAACGACAATATGTACAAGCCTAATTGTGTAGCATCTGGCTTACTGAAGCAGACCCTATCATCTC
TCTCGTAAACTGCCGTCAGAGTCGGTTTGGTTGGACGAACCTTCTGAGTTTCTGGTAACGCCGTCCCGCA
CCCGGAAATGGTCAGCGAACCAATCAGCAGGGTCATCGCTAGCCAGATCCTCTACGCCGGACGCATCGTG
GCCGGCATCACCGGCGCCACAGGTGCGGTTGCTGGCGCCTATATCGCCGACATCACCGATGGGGAAGATC
GGGCTCGCCACTTCGGGCTCATGAGCGCTTGTTTCGGCGTGGGTATGGTGGCAGGCCCCGTGGCCGGGGG
ACTGTTGGGCGCCATCTCCTTGCATGCACCATTCCTTGCGGCGGCGGTGCTCAACGGCCTCAACCTACTA
CTGGGCTGCTTCCTAATGCAGGAGTCGCATAAGGGAGAGCGTCGAATGGTGCACTCTCAGTACAATCTGC
TCTGATGCCGCATAGTTAAGCCAGCCCCGACACCCGCCAACACCCGCTGACGCGCCCTGACGGGCTTGTC
TGCTCCCGGCATCCGCTTACAGACAAGCTGTGACCGTCTCCGGGAGCTGCATGTGTCAGAGGTTTTCACC
GTCATCACCGAAACGCGCGAGACGAAAGGGCCTCGTGATACGCCTATTTTTATAGGTTAATGTCATGATA
ATAATGGTTTCTTAGACGTCAGGTGGCACTTTTCGGGGAAATGTGCGCGGAACCCCTATTTGTTTATTTT
TCTAAATACATTCAAATATGTATCCGCTCATGAGACAATAACCCTGATAAATGCTTCAATAATATTGAAA
AAGGAAGAGTATGAGTATTCAACATTTCCGTGTCGCCCTTATTCCCTTTTTTGCGGCATTTTGCCTTCCT
GTTTTTGCTCACCCAGAAACGCTGGTGAAAGTAAAAGATGCTGAAGATCAGTTGGGTGCACGAGTGGGTT
ACATCGAACTGGATCTCAACAGCGGTAAGATCCTTGAGAGTTTTCGCCCCGAAGAACGTTTTCCAATGAT
GAGCACTTTTAAAGTTCTGCTATGTGGCGCGGTATTATCCCGTATTGACGCCGGGCAAGAGCAACTCGGT
CGCCGCATACACTATTCTCAGAATGACTTGGTTGAGTACTCACCAGTCACAGAAAAGCATCTTACGGATG
GCATGACAGTAAGAGAATTATGCAGTGCTGCCATAACCATGAGTGATAACACTGCGGCCAACTTACTTCT
GACAACGATCGGAGGACCGAAGGAGCTAACCGCTTTTTTGCACAACATGGGGGATCATGTAACTCGCCTT
GATCGTTGGGAACCGGAGCTGAATGAAGCCATACCAAACGACGAGCGTGACACCACGATGCCTGTAGCAA
TGGCAACAACGTTGCGCAAACTATTAACTGGCGAACTACTTACTCTAGCTTCCCGGCAACAATTAATAGA
CTGGATGGAGGCGGATAAAGTTGCAGGACCACTTCTGCGCTCGGCCCTTCCGGCTGGCTGGTTTATTGCT
GATAAATCTGGAGCCGGTGAGCGTGGGTCTCGCGGTATCATTGCAGCACTGGGGCCAGATGGTAAGCCCT
CCCGTATCGTAGTTATCTACACGACGGGGAGTCAGGCAACTATGGATGAACGAAATAGACAGATCGCTGA
GATAGGTGCCTCACTGATTAAGCATTGGTAACTGTCAGACCAAGTTTACTCATATATACTTTAGATTGAT
TTAAAACTTCATTTTTAATTTAAAAGGATCTAGGTGAAGATCCTTTTTGATAATCTCATGACCAAAATCC
CTTAACGTGAGTTTTCGTTCCACTGAGCGTCAGACCCCGTAGAAAAGATCAAAGGATCTTCTTGAGATCC
TTTTTTTCTGCGCGTAATCTGCTGCTTGCAAACAAAAAAACCACCGCTACCAGCGGTGGTTTGTTTGCCG
GATCAAGAGCTACCAACTCTTTTTCCGAAGGTAACTGGCTTCAGCAGAGCGCAGATACCAAATACTGTCC
TTCTAGTGTAGCCGTAGTTAGGCCACCACTTCAAGAACTCTGTAGCACCGCCTACATACCTCGCTCTGCT
AATCCTGTTACCAGTGGCTGCTGCCAGTGGCGATAAGTCGTGTCTTACCGGGTTGGACTCAAGACGATAG
TTACCGGATAAGGCGCAGCGGTCGGGCTGAACGGGGGGTTCGTGCACACAGCCCAGCTTGGAGCGAACGA
CCTACACCGAACTGAGATACCTACAGCGTGAGCATTGAGAAAGCGCCACGCTTCCCGAAGGGAGAAAGGC
GGACAGGTATCCGGTAAGCGGCAGGGTCGGAACAGGAGAGCGCACGAGGGAGCTTCCAGGGGGAAACGCC
TGGTATCTTTATAGTCCTGTCGGGTTTCGCCACCTCTGACTTGAGCGTCGATTTTTGTGATGCTCGTCAG
GGGGGCGGAGCCTATGGAAAAACGCCAGCAACGCGGCCTTTTTACGGTTCCTGGCCTTTTGCTGGCCTTT
TGCTCACATGTTCTTTCCTGCGTTATCCCCTGATTCTGTGGATAACCGTATTACCGCCTTTGAGTGAGCT
GATACCGCTCGCCGCAGCCGAACGACCGAGCGCAGCGAGTCAGTGAGCGAGGAAGCGGAAGAGCGCCCAA
TACGCAAACCGCCTCTCCCCGCGCGTTGGCCGATTCATTAATGCAGCTGTGGAATGTGTGTCAGTTAGGG
TGTGGAAAGTCCCCAGGCTCCCCAGCAGGCAGAAGTATGCAAAGCATGCATCTCAATTAGTCAGCAACCA
GGTGTGGAAAGTCCCCAGGCTCCCCAGCAGGCAGAAGTATGCAAAGCATGCATCTCAATTAGTCAGCAAC
CATAGTCCCGCCCCTAACTCCGCCCATCCCGCCCCTAACTCCGCCCAGTTCCGCCCATTCTCCGCCCCAT
GGCTGACTAATTTTTTTTATTTATGCAGAGGCCGAGGCCGCCTCGGCCTCTGAGCTATTCCAGAAGTAGT
GAGGAGGCTTTTTTGGAGGCCTAGGCTTTTGCAAAAAGCTTGGACACAAGACAGGCTTGCGAGATATGTT
TGAGAATACCACTTTATCCCGCGTCAGGGAGAGGCAGTGCGTAAAAAGACGCGGACTCATGTGAAATACT
GGTTTTTAGTGCGCCAGATCTCTATAATCTCGCGCAACCTATTTTCCCCTCGAACACTTTTTAAGCCGTA
GATAAACAGGCTGGGACACTTCACATGAGCGAAAAATACATCGTCACCTGGGACATGTTGCAGATCCATG
CACGTAAACTCGCAAGCCGACTGATGCCTTCTGAACAATGGAAAGGCATTATTGCCGTAAGCCGTGGCGG
TCTGTACCGGGTGCGTTACTGGCGCGTGAACTGGGTATTCGTCATGTCGATACCGTTTGTATTTCCAGCT
ACGATCACGACAACCAGCGCGAGCTTAAAGTGCTGAAACGCGCAGAAGGCGATGGCGAAGGCTTCATCGT
TATTGATGACCTGGTGGATACCGGTGGTACTGCGGTTGCGATTCGTGAAATGTATCCAAAAGCGCACTTT
GTCACCATCTTCGCAAAACCGGCTGGTCGTCCGCTGGTTGATGACTATGTTGTTGATATCCCGCAAGATA
CCTGGATTGAACAGCCGTGGGATATGGGCGTCGTATTCGTCCCGCCAATCTCCGGTCGCTAATCTTTTCA
ACGCCTGGCACTGCCGGGCGTTGTTCTTTTTAACTTCAGGCGGGTTACAATAGTTTCCAGTAAGTATTCT
GGAGGCTGCATCCATGACACAGGCAAACCTGAGCGAAACCCTGTTCAAACCCCGCTTTAAACATCCTGAA
ACCTCGACGCTAGTCCGCCGCTTTAATCACGGCGCACAACCGCCTGTGCAGTCGGCCCTTGATGGTAAAA
CCATCCCTCACTGGTATCGCATGATTAACCGTCTGATGTGGATCTGGCGCGGCATTGACCCACGCGAAAT
CCTCGACGTCCAGGCACGTATTGTGATGAGCGATGCCGAACGTACCGACGATGATTTATACGATACGGTG
ATTGGCTACCGTGGCGGCAACTGGATTTATGAGTGGGCCCCGGATCTTTGTGAAGGAACCTTACTTCTGT
GGTGTGACATAATTGGACAAACTACCTACAGAGATTTAAAGCTCTAAGGTAAATATAAAATTTTTAAGTG
TATAATGTGTTAAACTACTGATTCTAATTGTTTGTGTATTTTAGATTCCAACCTATGGAACTGATGAATG
GGAGCAGTGGTGGAATGCCTTTAATGAGGAAAACCTGTTTTGCTCAGAAGAAATGCCATCTAGTGATGAT
GAGGCTACTGCTGACTCTCAACATTCTACTCCTCCAAAAAAGAAGAGAAAGGTAGAAGACCCCAAGGACT
TTCCTTCAGAATTGCTAAGTTTTTTGAGTCATGCTGTGTTTAGTAATAGAACTCTTGCTTGCTTTGCTAT
TTACACCACAAAGGAAAAAGCTGCACTGCTATACAAGAAAATTATGGAAAAATATTCTGTAACCTTTATA
AGTAGGCATAACAGTTATAATCATAACATACTGTTTTTTCTTACTCCACACAGGCATAGAGTGTCTGCTA
TTAATAACTATGCTCAAAAATTGTGTACCTTTAGCTTTTTAATTTGTAAAGGGGTTAATAAGGAATATTT
GATGTATAGTGCCTTGACTAGAGATCATAATCAGCCATACCACATTTGTAGAGGTTTTACTTGCTTTAAA
AAACCTCCCACACCTCCCCCTGAACCTGAAACATAAAATGAATGCAATTGTTGTTGTTAACTTGTTTATT
GCAGCTTATAATGGTTACAAATAAAGCAATAGCATCACAAATTTCACAAATAAAGCATTTTTTTCACTGC
ATTCTAGTTGTGGTTTGTCCAAACTCATCAATGTATCTTATCATGTCTGGATCAACTGGATAACTCAAGC
TAACCAAAATCATCCCAAACTTCCCACCCCATACCCTATTACCACTGCCAATTACCTAGTGGTTTCATTT
ACTCTAAACCTGTGATTCCTCTGAATTATTTTCATTTTAAAGAAATTGTATTTGTTAAATATGTACTACA
AACTTAGTAG
Features (pLannotate 1.2.2; 37 found; start..end, strand, type, name):
      1..330     +  CDS            nef (fragment): NEF_HV1BR - Experimental evidence at protein level: Swiss-Prot protein existence level 1. Extracellular Nef protein targets CD4(+) T-lymphocytes for apoptosis by interacting with CXCR4 surface receptors (PubMed:14990729). From Human immunodeficiency virus type 1 group M subtype B (isolate BRU/LAI) (HIV-1).
    378..635     +  LTR            5' LTR (truncated): truncated 5' long terminal repeat (LTR) from HIV-1
    682..807     +  misc_feature   HIV-1 Ψ: packaging signal of human immunodeficiency virus type 1
    791..1154    +  CDS            HIV-1 gag (fragment): gag protein from human immunodeficiency virus 1; gag
   1300..1533    +  misc_feature   RRE: The Rev response element (RRE) of HIV-1 allows for Rev-dependent mRNA export from the nucleus to the cytoplasm.
   1910..2010    +  CDS            Rev (fragment): human immunodeficiency virus 1 (HIV-1) Rev protein; rev; enhances nuclear export of unspliced and incompletely spliced viral mRNAs
   2049..2115    +  CDS            small t antigen (fragment): SV40 (simian virus 40) small t antigen
   2141..2352    +  promoter       EF-1α core promoter: core promoter for human elongation factor EF-1α
   2353..2461    +  intron         EF-1α intron A (fragment): intron upstream of the start codon of human EF-1α
   3087..3290    +  intron         EF-1α intron A: truncated intron upstream of the start codon of human EF-1α
   3347..3464    +  misc_feature   cPPT/CTS: central polypurine tract and central termination sequence of HIV-1
   3554..4270    +  CDS            EGFP: EGFP is a basic (constitutively fluorescent) green fluorescent protein published in 1996, derived from Aequorea victoria. It is reported to be a rapidly-maturing weak dimer with moderate acid sensitivity.
   4271..4288    +  misc_feature   MCS (fragment): multiple cloning site
   4343..4931    +  misc_feature   WPRE: woodchuck hepatitis virus posttranscriptional regulatory element
   4999..5018    +  misc_feature   cPPT/CTS (fragment): central polypurine tract and central termination sequence of HIV-1
   5020..5054    +  LTR            3' LTR (ΔU3) (fragment): self-inactivating 3' long terminal repeat (LTR) from HIV-1
   5099..5369    +  protein_bind   tetracycline response element: contains seven copies of the tetracycline operator tetO tetracycline repressor TetR
   5398..5612    +  promoter       H1 promoter: human H1 RNA promoter
   5982..6015    +  protein_bind   loxP: Cre-mediated recombination occurs in the 8-bp core sequence (GCATACAT). Cre recombinase
   6035..6215    +  LTR            5' LTR (truncated): truncated 5' long terminal repeat (LTR) from HIV-1
   6240..6258    -  promoter       SP6 promoter: promoter for bacteriophage SP6 RNA polymerase
   6486..6765    +  CDS            TcR (fragment): tetracycline efflux protein; tet; confers resistance to tetracycline
   6766..6814    -  misc_feature   bom (fragment): basis of mobility region from pBR322
   6916..6951    -  CDS            rop (fragment): Rop protein, which maintains plasmids at low copy number; rop
   7046..7150    +  promoter       AmpR promoter: bla
   7151..8011    +  CDS            AmpR: β-lactamase; bla; confers resistance to ampicillin, carbenicillin, and related antibiotics
   8182..8770    +  rep_origin     ori: high-copy-number ColE1/pMB1/pBR322/pUC origin of replication
   8953..9009    +  CDS            lacI (fragment): lac repressor; lacI; The lac repressor binds to the lac operator to inhibit transcription in E. coli. This inhibition can be relieved by adding lactose or isopropyl-β-D-thiogalactopyranoside (IPTG).
   9016..9345    +  promoter       SV40 promoter: SV40 enhancer and early promoter
   9545..9664    +  CDS            gpt (fragment): XGPT_ECOLI - Also known as gpp, gxu. Experimental evidence at protein level: Swiss-Prot protein existence level 1. Purine salvage pathway enzyme that catalyzes the transfer of the ribosyl-5-phosphate group from 5-phospho-alpha-D-ribose 1- diphosphate (PRPP) to the N9 position of the 6-oxopurines guanine and xanthine to form the corresponding ribonucleotides GMP (guanosine 5'- monophosphate) and XMP (xanthosine 5'-monophosphate), with the release of PPi. To a lesser extent, also acts on hypoxanthine (PubMed:9100006, PubMed:3886014). Does not ribophosphorylate adenine (PubMed:3886014). From Esch
   9664..9999    +  CDS            gpt (fragment): XGPT_ECOLI - Also known as gpp, gxu. Experimental evidence at protein level: Swiss-Prot protein existence level 1. Purine salvage pathway enzyme that catalyzes the transfer of the ribosyl-5-phosphate group from 5-phospho-alpha-D-ribose 1- diphosphate (PRPP) to the N9 position of the 6-oxopurines guanine and xanthine to form the corresponding ribonucleotides GMP (guanosine 5'- monophosphate) and XMP (xanthosine 5'-monophosphate), with the release of PPi. To a lesser extent, also acts on hypoxanthine (PubMed:9100006, PubMed:3886014). Does not ribophosphorylate adenine (PubMed:3886014). From Esch
  10094..10399   +  CDS            frsA (fragment): FRSA_ECOLI - Also known as yafA. Experimental evidence at protein level: Swiss-Prot protein existence level 1. Catalyzes the hydrolysis of esters (PubMed:15808744). Displays esterase activity toward pNP-butyrate (PubMed:15808744). May stimulate mixed-acid fermentation by acting as a fermentation/respiration switch that down-regulates respiration and up- regulates fermentation rates (PubMed:15169777). From Escherichia coli (strain K12).
  10403..10477   +  CDS            small t antigen (fragment): SV40 (simian virus 40) small t antigen
  10479..10544   +  intron         small t intron: SV40 (simian virus 40) small t antigen intron
  10674..10694   +  CDS            SV40 NLS: nuclear localization signal of SV40 (simian virus 40) large T antigen
  11013..11096   +  CDS            large T antigen (fragment): large T antigen from SV40 (simian virus 40)
  11119..11253   +  polyA_signal   SV40 poly(A) signal: SV40 polyadenylation signal
