[The description below was written by a language model from this plasmid's Addgene catalogue record and pLannotate feature annotations shown in this document.]
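Description:
p156RRL-EF1a-GFP-U3H1SatA is an 11.4 kb self-inactivating HIV-1-based lentiviral transfer vector built on the p156RRLsinpptCAGPRE backbone. It is maintained in E. coli as a high-copy plasmid through a ColE1/pUC-type origin and selected with ampicillin via the β-lactamase gene. The plasmid backbone also carries remnants of older vector lineages (fragments of tetracycline resistance, rop, bom, lacI) and an SV40 promoter followed by gpt fragments, SV40 small t intron sequence and an SV40 polyadenylation signal. The viral portion contains a truncated 5' LTR, the Ψ packaging signal with a partial gag sequence, the Rev response element for Rev-dependent export of genomic RNA, a cPPT/CTS element and a WPRE to enhance transcript expression.

Two expression units are present. An EF-1α core promoter with part of its first intron drives EGFP, which marks transduced cells. The second unit sits within the ΔU3 region of the 3' LTR, as the "U3" in the name suggests: a tetracycline response element with seven tetO copies lies next to a human H1 RNA polymerase III promoter, followed by an unannotated stretch of roughly 370 bp and a loxP site before the remaining LTR sequence. The catalogue lists the insert as a satellite repeat sequence, and this gap is its likely location, although the feature table does not annotate it and the record does not give its species or exact identity. Because U3 is copied to both LTRs during reverse transcription, the H1 cassette would be duplicated in the integrated provirus, and the loxP sites flanking it would allow Cre-mediated excision. The associated publication concerns BRCA1 and heterochromatin-mediated silencing, consistent with use for ectopic expression of satellite transcripts in GFP-marked cells.
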