Addgene plasmid #41795: p156RRL-EF1a-GFP-U3H1SatA
Depositing lab: Inder Verma. Depositing organization: Salk Institute for Biological Studies. Publication: BRCA1 tumour suppression occurs via heterochromatin-mediated silencing. Zhu Q, Pao GM, Huynh AM, Suh H, Tonnu N, Nederlof PM, Gage FH, Verma IM. Nature. 2011 Sep 7;477(7363):179-84. doi: 10.1038/nature10371. PubMed 21901007.
Backbone
  Vector backbone: p156RRLsinpptCAGPRE
Growth in bacteria
  Bacterial resistance: Ampicillin, 100 μg/mL
  Growth temperature: 37°C
  Growth strain: XL10 Gold
  Copy number: High Copy
Gene/Insert
  Gene/Insert name: satellite repeat sequence
Terms and licenses: Academic/Nonprofit Terms; Industry Terms: Not Available to Industry
How to cite: p156RRL-EF1a-GFP-U3H1SatA was a gift from Inder Verma (Addgene plasmid # 41795 ; http://n2t.net/addgene:41795 ; RRID:Addgene_41795)
