>Addgene plasmid #41795 | p156RRL-EF1a-GFP-U3H1SatA | addgene partial sequence | sequence record 59340 | H1 5'-tcgctatgtgttctgggaaa-3'
CCCGTGTCCAACGAAATCCTCAAAGGTATCAAAATATCCACTTGCAGATTCTACAAAAAGAGTGCTTCAA
AACTGCTCTGTCAAAAGGAAGGTTCAACTCTGTTACTTGAGTACACACATCACAAGGAAGTTTCTGAGAA
TGCTGCTAGATCTGTCTAGTTTTCATATGAAGATATCCCGTGTCCAACGAAATCCTCAAAGGTATCAAAA
TATCCACTTGCAGATTCTACAAAAAGATGTTTCCAAACTGCTGTATCAATAGACAGGTTGTACTCTGTTA
GTTGAGGACACACATCAAAAAGAAGTTTCTGAGAATGCTATCGATACCGTCGCATGGGAATAACTTCGTA
TAGCATACATTATACGAAGTTATGCTGCTTTTTGCTTGTACTGGGTCTCTCTGGTTAGACCAGATCTGAG
CCTGGGAGCTCTCTGGCTAACTAGGGAACCCACTGCTTAAGCCTCAATAAAGCTTGCCTTGAGTGCTTCA
AGTAGTGTGTGCCCGTCTGTTGTGTGACTCTGGTAACTAGAGATCCCTCAGACCCTTTTAGTCAGTGTGG
AAAATCTCTAGCAGCATCTAGAATTAATTCCGTGTATTCTATAGTGTCACCTAAATCGTATGTGTATGAT
ACATAAGGTTATGTATTAATTGTAGCCGCGTTCTAACGACAATATGTACAAGCCTAATTGTGTAGCATCT
GGCTTACTGAAGCAGACCCTATCATCTCTCTCGTAAACTGCCGTCAGAGTCGGTTT
