>Addgene plasmid #41795 | p156RRL-EF1a-GFP-U3H1SatA | addgene partial sequence | sequence record 59361 | EF1aF
CGTGGAGGAATTTCGACATTTAAATTTAATTAATCTCGACGGTATCGGTTAACTTTTAAAAGAAAAGGGG
GGATTGGGGGGTACAGTGCAGGGGAAAGAATAGTAGACATAATAGCAACAGACATACAAACTAAAGAATT
ACAAAAACAAATTACAAAAATTCAAAATTTTATCGATCACGAGACTAGCCTCGAGGTTTAAACTACGGGA
TCTTCGAAGGCCTAAGCTTACGCGCGCGTCCTAGCGCTACCGGTCGCCACCATGGTGAGCAAGGGCGAGG
AGCTGTTCACCGGGGTGGTGCCCATCCTGGTCGAGCTGGACGGCGACGTAAACGGCCACAAGTTCAGCGT
GTCCGGCGAGGGCGAGGGCGATGCCACCTACGGCAAGCTGACCCTGAAGTTCATCTGCACCACCGGCAAG
CTGCCCGTGCCCTGGCCCACCCTCGTGACCACCCTGACCTACGGCGTGCAGTGCTTCAGCCGCTACCCCG
ACCACATGAAGCAGCACGACTTCTTCAAGTCCGCCATGCCCGAAGGCTACGTCCAGGAGCGCACCATCTT
CTTCAAGGACGACGGCAACTACAAGACCCGCGCCGAGGTGAAGTTCGAGGGCGACACCCTGGTGAACCGC
ATCGAGCTGAAGGGCATCGACTTCAAGGAGGACGGCAACATCCTGGGGCACAAGCTGGAGTACAACTACA
ACAGCCACAACGTCTATATCATGGCCGACAAGCAGAAGAACGGCATCAAGGTGAACTTCAAGATCCGCCA
CAACATCGAGGACGGCAGCGTGCAGCTCGCCGACCACTACCAGCAGAACACCCCCATCGGCGACGGCCC
